>Addgene plasmid #31549 | pT-TK | depositor full sequence | sequence record 14446 | Author sequence
AGATCTAAATGAGTCTTCGGACCTCGCGGGGGCCGCTTAAGCGGTGGTTAGGGTTTGTCTGACGCGGGGG
GAGGGGGAAGGAACGAAACACTCTCATTCGGAGGCGGCTCGGGGTTTGGTCTTGGTGGCCACGGGCACGC
AGAAGAGCGCCGCGATCCTCTTAAGCACCCCCCCGCCCTCCGTGGAGGCGGGGGTTTGGTCGGCGGGTGG
TAACTGGCGGGCCGCTGACTCGGGCGGGTCGCGCGCCCCAGAGTGTGACCTTTTCGGTCTGCTCGCAGAC
CCCCGGGCGGCGCCGCCGCGGCGGCGACGGGCTCGCTGGGTCCTAGGCTCCATGGGGACCGTATACGTGG
ACAGGCTCTGGAGCATCCGCACGACTGCGGTGATATTACCGGAGACCTTCTGCGGGACGAGCCGGGTCAC
GCGGCTGACGCGGAGCGTCCGTTGGGCGACAAACACCAGGACGGGGCACAGGTACACTATCTTGTCACCC
GGAGGCGCGAGGGACTGCAGGAGCTTCAGGGAGTGGCGCAGCTGCTTCATCCCCGTGGCCCGTTGCTCGC
GTTTGCTGGCGGTGTCCCCGGAAGAAATATATTTGCATGTCTTTAGTTCTATGATGACACAAACCCCGCC
CAGCGTCTTGTCATTGGCGAATTCGAACACGCAGATGCAGTCGGGGCGGCGCGGTCCCAGGTCCACTTCG
CATATTAAGGTGACGCGTGTGGCCTCGAACACCGAGCGACCCTGCAGCGACCCGCTTAAAAGCTTGATTC
TTCTGACACAACAGTCTCGAACTTAAGCTGCAGAAGTTGGTCGTGAGGCACTGGGCAGGTAAGTATCAAG
GTTACAAGACAGGTTTAAGGAGACCAATAGAAACTGGGCTTGTCGAGACAGAGAAGACTCTTGCGTTTCT
GATAGGCACCTATTGGTCTTACTGACATCCACTTTGCCTTTCTCTCCACAGGTGTCCACTCCCAGTTCAA
TTACAGCTCTTAAGGCTAGAGTACTTAATACGACTCACTATAGGCTAGCCACCATGGCTTCCAAGGTGTA
CGACCCCGAGCAACGCAAACGCATGATCACTGGGCCTCAGTGGTGGGCTCGCTGCAAGCAAATGAACGTG
CTGGACTCCTTCATCAACTACTATGATTCCGAGAAGCACGCCGAGAACGCCGTGATTTTTCTGCATGGTA
ACGCTGCCTCCAGCTACCTGTGGAGGCACGTCGTGCCTCACATCGAGCCCGTGGCTAGATGCATCATCCC
TGATCTGATCGGAATGGGTAAGTCCGGCAAGAGCGGGAATGGCTCATATCGCCTCCTGGATCACTACAAG
TACCTCACCGCTTGGTTCGAGCTGCTGAACCTTCCAAAGAAAATCATCTTTGTGGGCCACGACTGGGGGG
CTTGTCTGGCCTTTCACTACTCCTACGAGCACCAAGACAAGATCAAGGCCATCGTCCATGCTGAGAGTGT
CGTGGACGTGATCGAGTCCTGGGACGAGTGGCCTGACATCGAGGAGGATATCGCCCTGATCAAGAGCGAA
GAGGGCGAGAAAATGGTGCTTGAGAATAACTTCTTCGTCGAGACCATGCTCCCAAGCAAGATCATGCGGA
AACTGGAGCCTGAGGAGTTCGCTGCCTACCTGGAGCCATTCAAGGAGAAGGGCGAGGTTAGACGGCCTAC
CCTCTCCTGGCCTCGCGAGATCCCTCTCGTTAAGGGAGGCAAGCCCGACGTCGTCCAGATTGTCCGCAAC
TACAACGCCTACCTTCGGGCCAGCGACGATCTGCCTAAGATGTTCATCGAGTCCGACCCTGGGTTCTTTT
CCAACGCTATTGTCGAGGGAGCTAAGAAGTTCCCTAACACCGAGTTCGTGAAGGTGAAGGGCCTCCACTT
CAGCCAGGAGGACGCTCCAGATGAAATGGGTAAGTACATCAAGAGCTTCGTGGAGCGCGTGCTGAAGAAC
GAGCAGTAATTCTAGAGCGGCCGCTTCGAGCAGACATGATAAGATACATTGATGAGTTTGGACAAACCAC
AACTAGAATGCAGTGAAAAAAATGCTTTATTTGTGAAATTTGTGATGCTATTGCTTTATTTGTAACCATT
ATAAGCTGCAATAAACAAGTTAACAACAACAATTGCATTCATTTTATGTTTCAGGTTCAGGGGGAGGTGT
GGGAGGTTTTTTAAAGCAAGTAAAACCTCTACAAATGTGGTAAAATCGATAAGGATCCAGGTGGCACTTT
TCGGGGAAATGTGCGCGGAACCCCTATTTGTTTATTTTTCTAAATACATTCAAATATGTATCCGCTCATG
AGACAATAACCCTGATAAATGCTTCAATAATATTGAAAAAGGAAGAATCCTGAGGCCGGGCCATAACTTC
GTATAATGTATGCTATACGAAGTTATCCATGGGCCCCCCCTCGACATGAGTAAACTTGGTCTGACAGTTA
CCAATGCTTAATCAGTGAGGCACCTATCTCAGCGATCTGTCTATTTCGTTCATCCATAGTTGCCTGACTC
CCCGTCGTGTAGATAACTACGATACGGGAGGGCTTACCATCTGGCCCCAGTGCTGCAATGATACCGCGAG
ACCCACGCTCACCGGCTCCAGATTTATCAGCAATAAACCAGCCAGCCGGAAGGGCCGAGCGCAGAAGTGG
TCCTGCAACTTTATCCGCCTCCATCCAGTCTATTAATTGTTGCCGGGAAGCTAGAGTAAGTAGTTCGCCA
GTTAATAGTTTGCGCAACGTTGTTGCCATTGCTACAGGCATCGTGGTGTCACGCTCGTCGTTTGGTATGG
CTTCATTCAGCTCCGGTTCCCAACGATCAAGGCGAGTTACATGATCCCCCATGTTGTGCAAAAAAGCGGT
TAGCTCCTTCGGTCCTCCGATCGTTGTCAGAAGTAAGTTGGCCGCAGTGTTATCACTCATGGTTATGGCA
GCACTGCATAATTCTCTTACTGTCATGCCATCCGTAAGATGCTTTTCTGTGACTGGTGAGTACTCAACCA
AGTCATTCTGAGAATAGTGTATGCGGCGACCGAGTTGCTCTTGCCCGGCGTCAATACGGGATAATACCGC
GCCACATAGCAGAACTTTAAAAGTGCTCATCATTGGAAAACGTTCTTCGGGGCGAAAACTCTCAAGGATC
TTACCGCTGTTGAGATCCAGTTCGATGTAACCCACTCGTGCACCCAACTGATCTTCAGCATCTTTTACTT
TCACCAGCGTTTCTGGGTGAGCAAAAACAGGAAGGCAAAATGCCGCAAAAAAGGGAATAAGGGCGACACG
GAAATGTTGAATACTCATACTCTTCCTCAGGTTACTCATATATACTTTAGATTGATTTAAAACTTCATTT
TTAATTTAAAAGGATCTAGGTGAAGATCCTTTTTGATAATCTCATGACCAAAATCCCTTAACGTGAGTTT
TCGTTCCACTGAGCGTCAGACCCCGTAGAAAAGATCAAAGGATCTTCTTGAGATCCTTTTTTTCTGCGCG
TAATCTGCTGCTTGCAAACAAAAAAACCACCGCTACCAGCGGTGGTTTGTTTGCCGGATCAAGAGCTACC
AACTCTTTTTCCGAAGGTAACTGGCTTCAGCAGAGCGCAGATACCAAATACTGTTCTTCTAGTGTAGCCG
TAGTTAGGCCACCACTTCAAGAACTCTGTAGCACCGCCTACATACCTCGCTCTGCTAATCCTGTTACCAG
TGGCTGCTGCCAGTGGCGATAAGTCGTGTCTTACCGGGTTGGACTCAAGACGATAGTTACCGGATAAGGC
GCAGCGGTCGGGCTGAACGGGGGGTTCGTGCACACAGCCCAGCTTGGAGCGAACGACCTACACCGAACTG
AGATACCTACAGCGTGAGCTATGAGAAAGCGCCACGCTTCCCGAAGGGAGAAAGGCGGACAGGTATCCGG
TAAGCGGCAGGGTCGGAACAGGAGAGCGCACGAGGGAGCTTCCAGGGGGAAACGCCTGGTATCTTTATAG
TCCTGTCGGGTTTCGCCACCTCTGACTTGAGCGTCGATTTTTGTGATGCTCGTCAGGGGGGCGGAGCCTA
TGGAAAAACGCCAGCAACGCGGCCTTTTTACGGTTCCTGGCCTTTTGCTGGCCTTTTGCTCACATGGCTC
GAC
Features (pLannotate 1.2.2; 10 found; start..end, strand, type, name):
      8..759     +  promoter       HSV TK promoter: herpes simplex virus thymidine kinase promoter
    829..961     +  intron         chimeric intron: chimera between introns from human β-globin and immunoglobulin heavy chain genes
   1006..1024    +  promoter       T7 promoter: promoter for bacteriophage T7 RNA polymerase
   1034..1969    +  CDS            hRluc: Renilla luciferase human codon-optimized
   2000..2121    -  polyA_signal   SV40 poly(A) signal: SV40 polyadenylation signal
   2144..2212    -  CDS            large T antigen (fragment): large T antigen from SV40 (simian virus 40)
   2254..2356    +  promoter       AmpR promoter: bla
   2373..2406    -  protein_bind   loxP: Cre-mediated recombination occurs in the 8-bp core sequence (GCATACAT). Cre recombinase
   2448..3308    -  CDS            AmpR: β-lactamase; bla; confers resistance to ampicillin, carbenicillin, and related antibiotics
   3478..4066    +  rep_origin     ori: high-copy-number ColE1/pMB1/pBR322/pUC origin of replication
