[The description below was written by a language model from this plasmid's Addgene catalogue record and pLannotate feature annotations shown in this document.]
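Description:
pT-TK is a mammalian expression and luciferase reporter plasmid built on Promega's phRL-TK backbone, modified by insertion of a single loxP site. It is propagated in E. coli through a ColE1/pUC-type origin and selected with ampicillin via the β-lactamase gene. The catalogue lists it as low copy, although the annotated origin is of the type usually described as high copy. The depositor's full sequence is 4,133 nt, consistent with the 4,113 bp backbone plus the small insert. The insert is recorded as 20 bp, while the annotated loxP element spans the standard 34 bp.

The expression cassette runs from the herpes simplex virus thymidine kinase promoter, a relatively weak constitutive promoter, through a chimeric β-globin/immunoglobulin intron that aids mRNA processing. A T7 promoter follows, which allows in vitro transcription, and then the human codon-optimized Renilla luciferase (hRluc) coding sequence. An SV40 polyadenylation signal, annotated with an adjacent fragment of large T antigen sequence, terminates the cassette.

The loxP site, taken from a Stratagene phrGFP plasmid, was cloned into a BspHI site that was destroyed in the process. In the feature table it lies in the region of the ampicillin resistance promoter and gene, outside the reporter cassette.

According to the associated publication, the plasmid belongs to a vector set for introducing antibiotic resistance genes by in vitro Cre-mediated recombination. The single loxP site presumably serves as the target for Cre-mediated fusion with a loxP-bearing resistance cassette, though the record does not describe the partner constructs. The depositor notes that hRluc can be replaced with another gene of interest by NheI/XbaI digestion, so the plasmid can also serve as a general TK-promoter expression vector. Minor sequence mismatches with the repository's quality-control sequencing are reported not to affect function.
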