Addgene plasmid #31549: pT-TK
Depositing lab: Yegor Vassetzky. Depositing organization: CNRS, Delegation Ile-de-France Est. Publication: A set of vectors for introduction of antibiotic resistance genes by in vitro Cre-mediated recombination. Dmitriev PV, Vassetzky YS. BMC Res Notes. 2008 Dec 23;1:135. doi: 10.1186/1756-0500-1-135. PubMed 19105832.
Backbone
  Vector backbone: phRL-TK
  Backbone manufacturer: Promega
  Backbone size w/o insert (bp): 4113
  Vector type: Mammalian Expression, Luciferase
Growth in bacteria
  Bacterial resistance: Ampicillin, 100 μg/mL
  Growth temperature: 37°C
  Growth strain: DH5alpha
  Copy number: Low Copy
Gene/Insert
  Gene/Insert name: LoxP (alt name: LoxP site)
  Insert size (bp): 20
  Cloning method: Restriction Enzyme; 5′ cloning site BspHI (destroyed during cloning); 3′ cloning site BspHI (destroyed during cloning)
  Sequencing primers: 5′ n/a
Resource information
  A portion of this plasmid was derived from a plasmid made by: LoxP site was taken from phrGFP plasmid (Stratagene)
Terms and licenses: Academic/Nonprofit Terms; Industry Terms: Not Available to Industry
Depositor comments: To replace hRLuc gene use NheI/XbaI digestion. Nucleotide mismatches between Addgene QC and depositor full plasmid sequence do not effect plasmid function.
How to cite: pT-TK was a gift from Yegor Vassetzky (Addgene plasmid # 31549 ; http://n2t.net/addgene:31549 ; RRID:Addgene_31549)
