>Addgene plasmid #31549 | pT-TK | addgene partial sequence | sequence record 43219 | T7 5'-TAATACGACTCACTATAGGG-3'
AGCACGCAAACGCATGATCACTGGGCCTCAGTGGTGGGCTCGCTGCAAGCAAATGAACGTGCTGGACTCC
TTCATCAACTACTATGATTCCGAGAAGCACGCCGAGAACGCCGTGATTTTTCTGCATGGTAACGCTGCCT
CCAGCTACCTGTGGAGGCACGTCGTGCCTCACATCGAGCCCGTGGCTAGATGCATCATCCCTGATCTGAT
CGGAATGGGTAAGTCCGGCAAGAGCGGGAATGGCTCATATCGCCTCCTGGATCACTACAAGTACCTCACC
GCTTGGTTCGAGCTGCTGAACCTTCCAAAGAAAATCATCTTTGTGGGCCACGACTGGGGGGCTTGTCTGG
CCTTTCACTACTCCTACGAGCACCAAGACAAGATCAAGGCCATCGTCCATGCTGAGAGTGTCGTGGACGT
GATCGAGTCCTGGGACGAGTGGCCTGACATCGAGGAGGATATCGCCCTGATCAAGAGCGAAGAGGGCGAG
AAAATGGTGCTTGAGAATAACTTCTTCGTCGAGACCATGCTCCCAAGCAAGATCATGCGGAAACTGGAGC
CTGAGGAGTTCGCTGCCTACCTGGAGCCATTCAAGGAGAAGGGCGAGGTTAGACGGCCTACCCTCTCCTG
GCCTCGCGAGATCCCTCTCGTTAAGGGAGGCAAGCCCGACGTCGTCCAGATTGTCCGCAACTACAACGCC
TACCTTCGGGCCAGCGACGATCTGCCTAAGATGTTCATCGAGTCCGACCCTGGGTTCTTTTCCAACGCTA
TTGTCGAGGGAGCTAAGAAGTTCCCTAACACCGAGTTCGTGAAGGTGAAGGGCCTCCACTTCAGCCAGGA
GGACGCTCCAGATGAAATGGGTAAGTACATCA
