>Addgene plasmid #31549 | pT-TK | addgene partial sequence | sequence record 45582 | Amp-F 5'-AAGCCCTCCCGTATCGTAGT-3'
AATAGACAGATCGCTGAGATAGGTGCCTCACTGATTAAGCATTGGTAACTGTCAGACCAAGTTTACTCAT
GTCGAGGGGGGGCCCATGGATAACTTCGTATAGCATACATTATACGAAGTTATGGCCCGGCCTCAGGATT
CTTCCTTTTTCAATATTATTGAAGCATTTATCAGGGTTATTGTCTCATGACCAAAATCCCTTAACGTGAG
TTTTCGTTCCACTGAGCGTCAGACCCCGTAGAAAAGATCAAAGGATCTTCTTGAGATCCTTTTTTTCTGC
GCGTAATCTGCTGCTTGCAAACAAAAAAACCACCGCTACCAGCGGTGGTTTGTTTGCCGGATCAAGAGCT
ACCAACTCTTTTTCCGAAGGTAACTGGCTTCAGCAGAGCGCAGATACCAAATACTGTTCTTCTAGTGTAG
CCGTAGTTAGGCCACCACTTCAAGAACTCTGTAGCACCGCCTACATACCTCGCTCTGCTAATCCTGTTAC
CAGTGGCTGCTGCCAGTGGCGATAAGTCGTGTCTTACCGGGTTGGACTCAAGACGATAGTTACCGGATAA
GGCGCAGCGGTCGGGCTGAACGGGGGGTTCGTGCACACAGCCCAGCTTGGAGCGAACGACCTACACCGAA
CTGAGATACCTACAGCGTGAGCTATGAGAAAGCGCCACGCTTCCCGAAGGGAGAAAGGCGGACAGGTATC
CGGTAAGCGGCAGGGTCGGAACAGGAGAGCGCACGAGGGAGCTTCCAGGGGGAAACGCCTGGTATCTTTA
TAGTCCTGTCGGGTTTCGCCACCTCTGACTTGAGCGTCGATTTTTGTGATGCTCGTCAGGGGG
